Addgene plasmid #87270: pRS414 Hsh155 N295D
Purpose: Encodes Hsh155 N295D for expression in yeast
Depositing lab: Aaron Hoskins. Depositing organization: University of Wisconsin, Madison. Publication: SF3b1 mutations associated with myelodysplastic syndromes alter the fidelity of branchsite selection in yeast. Carrocci TJ, Zoerner DM, Paulson JC, Hoskins AA. Nucleic Acids Res. 2017 Jan 6. pii: gkw1349. doi: 10.1093/nar/gkw1349. PubMed 28062854.
Backbone
  Vector backbone: pRS414
  Backbone manufacturer: ATCC
  Backbone size w/o insert (bp): 4788
  Total vector size (bp): 8124
  Vector type: Bacterial Expression, Yeast Expression
  Selectable markers: TRP1
Growth in bacteria
  Bacterial resistance: Ampicillin, 100 μg/mL
  Growth temperature: 37°C
  Growth strain: DH5alpha
  Copy number: Unknown
Gene/Insert
  Gene/Insert name: HSH155
  Species: S. cerevisiae (budding yeast)
  Insert size (bp): 3426
  Mutation: N295D
  GenBank ID: NP_014015.1
  Entrez Gene: HSH155 (a.k.a. YMR288W)
  Cloning method: Restriction Enzyme; 5′ cloning site sacI (not destroyed); 3′ cloning site xhoI (not destroyed)
  Sequencing primers: 5′ TGTAAAACGACGGCCAGT; 3′ CAGGAAACAGCTATGAC
Terms and licenses: Academic/Nonprofit Terms; Industry Terms: Not Available to Industry
How to cite: pRS414 Hsh155 N295D was a gift from Aaron Hoskins (Addgene plasmid # 87270 ; http://n2t.net/addgene:87270 ; RRID:Addgene_87270)
