[The description below was written by a language model from this plasmid's Addgene catalogue record and pLannotate feature annotations shown in this document.]
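Description:
pRS414 Hsh155 N295D is a yeast–E. coli shuttle plasmid built on the pRS414 backbone, a centromeric vector of about 8.1 kb in total. In Saccharomyces cerevisiae it is maintained through a CEN6/ARS element, which gives stable, low-copy segregation, and it is selected through the TRP1 auxotrophic marker under its own promoter in trp1 strains. In bacteria it replicates from a high-copy ColE1/pUC-type origin and is selected with ampicillin via the β-lactamase gene. An f1 origin is also present, along with the usual remnants of the lacZα/lac promoter cloning region.

The insert is a roughly 3.4 kb fragment of the budding yeast HSH155 gene (YMR288W) cloned between SacI and XhoI sites in the polylinker, flanked by the T7 and T3 phage promoters. HSH155 is the yeast orthologue of the SF3b1 spliceosome component, which contacts pre-mRNA around the branch site early in spliceosome assembly. This allele carries the N295D substitution. The annotated coding sequence occupies about 2.9 kb of the insert, leaving some flanking sequence on either side, including a short downstream fragment matching the ABZ2 gene, consistent with a genomic fragment. The record does not name a yeast promoter or terminator, so expression from native flanking sequence is plausible but not stated. No epitope tag or reporter is annotated.

The plasmid is intended for expressing the mutant Hsh155 protein in yeast. The associated study examined how SF3b1 mutations linked to myelodysplastic syndromes affect the fidelity of branch site selection during splicing.
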