Features (pLannotate 1.2.2; 19 found; start..end, strand, type, name):
    137..186     +  misc_feature   bom (fragment): basis of mobility region from pBR322
    324..471     +  promoter       TRP1 promoter: S. cerevisiae TRP1
    472..1146    +  CDS            TRP1: phosphoribosylanthranilate isomerase, required for tryptophan biosynthesis; S. cerevisiae TRP1; yeast auxotrophic marker
   1197..1248    +  misc_feature   bom (fragment): basis of mobility region from pBR322
   1276..1704    -  rep_origin     f1 ori (sequence partly withheld): f1 bacteriophage origin of replication; arrow indicates direction of (+) strand synthesis
   1708..1863    -  CDS            lacZα (fragment): LacZα fragment of β-galactosidase; lacZ fragment
   1871..1889    +  promoter       T7 promoter: promoter for bacteriophage T7 RNA polymerase
   2170..5082    +  CDS            HSH155: SF3B1_YEAST - Experimental evidence at protein level: Swiss-Prot protein existence level 1. Contacts pre-mRNA on both sides of the branch site early in spliceosome assembly. From Saccharomyces cerevisiae (strain ATCC 204508 / S288c) (Baker's yeast).
   5284..5337    +  CDS            ABZ2 (fragment): PABC_YEAST - Experimental evidence at protein level: Swiss-Prot protein existence level 1. Converts 4-amino-4-deoxychorismate into 4-aminobenzoate (PABA) and pyruvate. From Saccharomyces cerevisiae (strain ATCC 204508 / S288c) (Baker's yeast).
   5354..5372    -  promoter       T3 promoter: promoter for bacteriophage T3 RNA polymerase
   5417..5433    -  protein_bind   lac operator: The lac repressor binds to the lac operator to inhibit transcription in E. coli. This inhibition can be relieved by adding lactose or isopropyl-β-D-thiogalactopyranoside (IPTG). lac repressor encoded by lacI
   5441..5471    -  promoter       lac promoter: promoter for the E. coli lac operon
   5486..5507    -  protein_bind   CAP binding site: CAP binding activates transcription in the presence of cAMP. E. coli catabolite activator protein
   5520..5612    -  CDS            lacI (fragment): lac repressor; lacI; The lac repressor binds to the lac operator to inhibit transcription in E. coli. This inhibition can be relieved by adding lactose or isopropyl-β-D-thiogalactopyranoside (IPTG).
   5795..6383    -  rep_origin     ori: high-copy-number ColE1/pMB1/pBR322/pUC origin of replication
   6554..7414    -  CDS            AmpR: β-lactamase; bla; confers resistance to ampicillin, carbenicillin, and related antibiotics
   7415..7519    -  promoter       AmpR promoter: bla
   7556..8059    +  misc_feature   CEN/ARS: S. cerevisiae CEN6 centromere fused to an autonomously replicating sequence
   8127..35      +  CDS            rop (fragment) (across the origin): Rop protein, which maintains plasmids at low copy number; rop
>Addgene plasmid #87270 | pRS414 Hsh155 N295D | addgene full sequence | sequence record 182537 | Addgene NGS Result
TCGCGCGTTTCGGTGATGACGGTGAAAACCTCTGACACATGCAGCTCCCGGAGACGGTCACAGCTTGTCT
GTAAGCGGATGCCGGGAGCAGACAAGCCCGTCAGGGCGCGTCAGCGGGTGTTGGCGGGTGTCGGGGCTGG
CTTAACTATGCGGCATCAGAGCAGATTGTACTGAGAGTGCACCATAGATCACGACATTACTATATATATA
ATATAGGAAGCATTTAATAGAACAGCATCGTAATATATGTGTACTTTGCAGTTATGACGCCAGATGGCAG
TAGTGGAAGATATTCTTTATTGAAAAATAGCTTGTCACCTTACGTACAATCTTGATCCGGAGCTTTTCTT
TTTTTGCCGATTAAGAATTAATTCGGTCGAAAAAAGAAAAGGAGAGGGCCAAGAGGGAGGGCATTGGTGA
CTATTGAGCACGTGAGTATACGTGATTAAGCACACAAAGGCAGCTTGGAGTATGTCTGTTATTAATTTCA
CAGGTAGTTCTGGTCCATTGGTGAAAGTTTGCGGCTTGCAGAGCACAGAGGCCGCAGAATGTGCTCTAGA
TTCCGATGCTGACTTGCTGGGTATTATATGTGTGCCCAATAGAAAGAGAACAATTGACCCGGTTATTGCA
AGGAAAATTTCAAGTCTTGTAAAAGCATATAAAAATAGTTCAGGCACTCCGAAATACTTGGTTGGCGTGT
TTCGTAATCAACCTAAGGAGGATGTTTTGGCTCTGGTCAATGATTACGGCATTGATATCGTCCAACTGCA
TGGAGATGAGTCGTGGCAAGAATACCAAGAGTTCCTCGGTTTGCCAGTTATTAAAAGACTCGTATTTCCA
AAAGACTGCAACATACTACTCAGTGCAGCTTCACAGAAACCTCATTCGTTTATTCCCTTGTTTGATTCAG
AAGCAGGTGGGACAGGTGAACTTTTGGATTGGAACTCGATTTCTGACTGGGTTGGAAGGCAAGAGAGCCC
CGAAAGCTTACATTTTATGTTAGCTGGTGGACTGACGCCAGAAAATGTTGGTGATGCGCTTAGATTAAAT
GGCGTTATTGGTGTTGATGTAAGCGGAGGTGTGGAGACAAATGGTGTAAAAGACTCTAACAAAATAGCAA
ATTTCGTCAAAAATGCTAAGAAATAGGTTATTACTGAGTAGTATTTATTTAAGTATTGTTTGTGCACTTG
CCGATCTATGCGGTGTGAAATACCGCACAGATGCGTAAGGAGAAAATACCGCATCAGGAAATTGTAAGCG
TTAATATTTTGTTAAAATTCGCGTTAAATTTTTGTTAAATCAGCTCATTTTTTAACCAATAGGCCGAAAT
CGGCAAAATCCCTTATAAATCAAAAGAATAGACCGAGATAGGGT
[37 nt withheld, positions 1375-1411]
AAAGAACGTGGACTCCAACGTCAAAGG
[49 nt withheld, positions 1439-1487]
T
[91 nt withheld, positions 1489-1579]
G
[124 nt withheld, positions 1581-1704]
CCATTCGCCATTCAGGCTGCGCAACTGTTGGGAAGGGCGATCGGTGCGGGCCTCTTCGCTATTACGCCAG
CTGGCGAAAGGGGGATGTGCTGCAAGGCGATTAAGTTGGGTAACGCCAGGGTTTTCCCAGTCACGACGTT
GTAAAACGACGGCCAGTGAGCGCGCGTAATACGACTCACTATAGGGCGAATTGGGTACCGGGCCCCCCCC
TCGAGCATGTACTTTCCGCCTAACTACCATCACCTGTCTTTATTTATTCCGCTGACAGATATGCACAACC
AATTATCGTCTCTTGAAAGCTTTTTAGACGTGATTGCTGTTATTTGGCACGTTGTTAGTATTTAAGCTTA
TTCGGGTTTGCATTGATATTTGCCCGAGCAGAAATCTCCTTCTCGATGAGTTAGAACTGAAACATCTCTT
CAATTACTTATACATAATAAACATAGAAAGCCAGGACCTGTCATCATGAGTCATCCGATTCAATTTGTAA
ACGCTAATAATAGCGATAAGAGCCACCAATTAGGCGGTCAATATTCTATTCCTCAGGATTTGAGGGAAAA
CCTGCAGAAAGAAGCTGCACGTATTGGTGAGAACGAAAAAGATGTGCTACAGGAAAAAATGGAAACTAGG
ACAGTGCAAAATCGAGAGGATTCATACCACAAAAGAAGGTTTGATATGAAGTTTGAGCCGGATTCCGATA
CACAAACTGTTACGTCTTCAGAAAATACCCAAGACGCTGTCGTGCCAAGGAAAAGAAAATCTCGTTGGGA
TGTAAAAGGGTACGAGCCACCTGATGAATCTTCAACAGCGGTCAAAGAAAACTCTGATAGTGCTTTGGTT
AATGTAGAAGGAATCCATGATTTGATGTTTTTTAAACCTTCTGACCATAAATATTTCGCCGACGTTATAT
CCAAAAAACCCATAGATGAGTTAAATAAGGATGAAAAGAAAGAAAGAACCCTGTCGATGTTACTTCTGAA
AATAAAAAATGGCAATACAGCGAGTAGGAGGACTTCTATGCGGATTTTAACCGATAAAGCTGTTACATTT
GGTCCAGAAATGATATTTAACCGCTTATTGCCCATATTACTAGACAGAAGTTTGGAAGACCAGGAAAGAC
ATCTAATGATCAAGACCATAGATCGCGTCCTTTACCAGCTAGGAGATTTAACAAAACCTTACGTTCACAA
AATACTTGTAGTAGCTGCCCCATTGCTAATAGATGAAGATCCAATGGTTCGTTCAACAGGCCAGGAGATA
ATCACCAATCTGTCTACAGTCGCTGGCCTAAAAACCATTCTAACAGTAATGAGACCTGATATTGAGAATG
AGGATGAGTATGTTAGAGATGTAACTTCAAGAGCGGCGGCTGTGGTGGCAAAAGCCCTTGGTGTTAATCA
ATTGCTTCCTTTCATCAATGCAGCATGCCACTCACGGAAGTCTTGGAAAGCAAGGCATACTGGCATAAAA
ATTGTGCAGCAAATAGGTATACTTTTGGGAATAGGTGTCTTGAATCATCTTACTGGGCTGATGAGTTGTA
TCAAAGACTGCCTAATGGATGATCACGTTCCGGTGCGAATTGTTACAGCACATACTTTATCAACACTAGC
AGAAAATTCTTATCCATATGGTATCGAAGTTTTCAACGTTGTACTGGAGCCATTATGGAAGGGTATAAGA
AGTCATCGTGGTAAAGTGCTATCTTCTTTTTTAAAAGCTGTTGGATCTATGATCCCATTGATGGACCCAG
AGTATGCCGGTTATTATACCACAGAAGCAATGAGAATAATTAGACGTGAATTCGACTCTCCCGATGATGA
AATGAAAAAGACCATTCTTTTAGTATTACAAAAATGTAGCGCTGTAGAATCCATAACGCCAAAATTTCTG
AGAGAAGAAATCGCGCCAGAATTCTTTCAAAAATTTTGGGTCAGACGAGTGGCATTGGATAGACCATTAA
ACAAAGTTGTTACATATACTACTGTTACATTAGCAAAGAAATTAGGTTGTTCTTATACCATTGATAAATT
ATTAACACCATTGAGAGATGAAGCTGAGCCGTTCAGAACAATGGCTGTCCATGCTGTTACTAGAACAGTA
AACTTATTAGGGACAGCAGATTTAGATGAGAGATTAGAAACGAGGCTTATTGATGCGCTCTTGATAGCAT
TTCAAGAACAAACAAATAGTGATTCTATAATCTTTAAAGGGTTTGGGGCAGTGACGGTGTCACTTGACAT
CCGTATGAAACCGTTTTTAGCACCCATTGTGAGTACGATTTTAAATCATTTAAAGCATAAAACTCCCTTG
GTTCGTCAACATGCAGCAGATCTATGTGCCATACTAATACCAGTCATCAAGAACTGTCACGAATTCGAAA
TGTTGAATAAATTGAACATTATATTGTATGAATCCTTAGGCGAAGTATATCCAGAGGTATTAGGTTCTAT
AATCAACGCTATGTACTGTATTACTAGCGTAATGGATTTGGATAAACTACAACCTCCTATTAATCAAATT
TTACCAACCTTAACTCCAATTTTAAGAAACAAGCATAGAAAAGTCGAAGTAAACACTATCAAATTTGTTG
GACTTATTGGTAAATTAGCACCTACCTATGCACCTCCTAAAGAATGGATGAGAATATGTTTTGAACTATT
AGAACTTTTGAAAAGTACAAATAAAGAAATAAGAAGATCAGCAAATGCCACGTTTGGATTCATTGCTGAA
GCAATTGGACCTCACGATGTTCTTGTTGCGTTATTGAACAATTTAAAGGTTCAAGAACGTCAGTTACGTG
TATGCACGGCTGTTGCTATCGGTATCGTTGCTAAAGTGTGTGGTCCTTACAACGTGCTGCCAGTAATCAT
GAATGAATACACAACACCAGAGACTAATGTTCAAAACGGTGTTCTCAAGGCCATGTCATTCATGTTTGAG
TACATTGGTAACATGTCTAAGGATTACATATACTTCATAACACCATTATTAGAAGATGCACTCACCGATA
GGGATTTAGTTCATCGTCAGACAGCGTCGAACGTAATAACCCACTTAGCTTTAAACTGTTCAGGTACAGG
TCACGAAGATGCCTTCATTCATTTAATGAATCTTCTAATACCCAATATTTTTGAAACTTCACCACATGCT
ATTATGCGTATTTTAGAAGGTTTGGAGGCACTGAGTCAAGCTCTTGGCCCTGGACTATTCATGAACTACA
TATGGGCAGGATTGTTCCATCCAGCGAAGAATGTAAGGAAAGCATTTTGGAGGGTGTATAATAACATGTA
CGTAATGTACCAGGACGCCATGGTACCTTTTTACCCCGTTACACCAGACAACAATGAAGAATATATAGAA
GAACTGGATTTAGTTCTGTGAATATATATAGAGCATATAAATAACCACAACTTGTAAGAATATTTTACTT
GACACACCTATATCATCACGTCACGATGCCTTCATAGATTATGATGAAATATAAACAGAACCTGCTATTG
GAAAAAAAAGGGCAGGAAAAAATTTTGTGAAAGTGAGTAAAAGAAAGATGAAGAGCGAGACATGGATAAT
AAGAAATAGATGTCACTAATGGACAATTGGAAGACTGATATGGAAAGTTACGATGAAGGAGGAGCTCCAG
CTTTTGTTCCCTTTAGTGAGGGTTAATTGCGCGCTTGGCGTAATCATGGTCATAGCTGTTTCCTGTGTGA
AATTGTTATCCGCTCACAATTCCACACAACATACGAGCCGGAAGCATAAAGTGTAAAGCCTGGGGTGCCT
AATGAGTGAGCTAACTCACATTAATTGCGTTGCGCTCACTGCCCGCTTTCCAGTCGGGAAACCTGTCGTG
CCAGCTGCATTAATGAATCGGCCAACGCGCGGGGAGAGGCGGTTTGCGTATTGGGCGCTCTTCCGCTTCC
TCGCTCACTGACTCGCTGCGCTCGGTCGTTCGGCTGCGGCGAGCGGTATCAGCTCACTCAAAGGCGGTAA
TACGGTTATCCACAGAATCAGGGGATAACGCAGGAAAGAACATGTGAGCAAAAGGCCAGCAAAAGGCCAG
GAACCGTAAAAAGGCCGCGTTGCTGGCGTTTTTCCATAGGCTCCGCCCCCCTGACGAGCATCACAAAAAT
CGACGCTCAAGTCAGAGGTGGCGAAACCCGACAGGACTATAAAGATACCAGGCGTTTCCCCCTGGAAGCT
CCCTCGTGCGCTCTCCTGTTCCGACCCTGCCGCTTACCGGATACCTGTCCGCCTTTCTCCCTTCGGGAAG
CGTGGCGCTTTCTCATAGCTCACGCTGTAGGTATCTCAGTTCGGTGTAGGTCGTTCGCTCCAAGCTGGGC
TGTGTGCACGAACCCCCCGTTCAGCCCGACCGCTGCGCCTTATCCGGTAACTATCGTCTTGAGTCCAACC
CGGTAAGACACGACTTATCGCCACTGGCAGCAGCCACTGGTAACAGGATTAGCAGAGCGAGGTATGTAGG
CGGTGCTACAGAGTTCTTGAAGTGGTGGCCTAACTACGGCTACACTAGAAGAACAGTATTTGGTATCTGC
GCTCTGCTGAAGCCAGTTACCTTCGGAAAAAGAGTTGGTAGCTCTTGATCCGGCAAACAAACCACCGCTG
GTAGCGGTGGTTTTTTTGTTTGCAAGCAGCAGATTACGCGCAGAAAAAAAGGATCTCAAGAAGATCCTTT
GATCTTTTCTACGGGGTCTGACGCTCAGTGGAACGAAAACTCACGTTAAGGGATTTTGGTCATGAGATTA
TCAAAAAGGATCTTCACCTAGATCCTTTTAAATTAAAAATGAAGTTTTAAATCAATCTAAAGTATATATG
AGTAAACTTGGTCTGACAGTTACCAATGCTTAATCAGTGAGGCACCTATCTCAGCGATCTGTCTATTTCG
TTCATCCATAGTTGCCTGACTCCCCGTCGTGTAGATAACTACGATACGGGAGGGCTTACCATCTGGCCCC
AGTGCTGCAATGATACCGCGAGACCCACGCTCACCGGCTCCAGATTTATCAGCAATAAACCAGCCAGCCG
GAAGGGCCGAGCGCAGAAGTGGTCCTGCAACTTTATCCGCCTCCATCCAGTCTATTAATTGTTGCCGGGA
AGCTAGAGTAAGTAGTTCGCCAGTTAATAGTTTGCGCAACGTTGTTGCCATTGCTACAGGCATCGTGGTG
TCACGCTCGTCGTTTGGTATGGCTTCATTCAGCTCCGGTTCCCAACGATCAAGGCGAGTTACATGATCCC
CCATGTTGTGCAAAAAAGCGGTTAGCTCCTTCGGTCCTCCGATCGTTGTCAGAAGTAAGTTGGCCGCAGT
GTTATCACTCATGGTTATGGCAGCACTGCATAATTCTCTTACTGTCATGCCATCCGTAAGATGCTTTTCT
GTGACTGGTGAGTACTCAACCAAGTCATTCTGAGAATAGTGTATGCGGCGACCGAGTTGCTCTTGCCCGG
CGTCAATACGGGATAATACCGCGCCACATAGCAGAACTTTAAAAGTGCTCATCATTGGAAAACGTTCTTC
GGGGCGAAAACTCTCAAGGATCTTACCGCTGTTGAGATCCAGTTCGATGTAACCCACTCGTGCACCCAAC
TGATCTTCAGCATCTTTTACTTTCACCAGCGTTTCTGGGTGAGCAAAAACAGGAAGGCAAAATGCCGCAA
AAAAGGGAATAAGGGCGACACGGAAATGTTGAATACTCATACTCTTCCTTTTTCAATATTATTGAAGCAT
TTATCAGGGTTATTGTCTCATGAGCGGATACATATTTGAATGTATTTAGAAAAATAAACAAATAGGGGTT
CCGCGCACATTTCCCCGAAAAGTGCCACCTGGGTCCTTTTCATCACGTGCTATAAAAATAATTATAATTT
AAATTTTTTAATATAAATATATAAATTAAAAATAGAAAGTAAAAAAAGAAATTAAAGAAAAAATAGTTTT
TGTTTTCCGAAGATGTAAAAGACTCTAGGGGGATCGCCAACAAATACTACCTTTTATCTTGCTCTTCCTG
CTCTCAGGTATTAATGCCGAATTGTTTCATCTTGTCTGTGTAGAAGACCACACACGAAAATCCTGTGATT
TTACATTTTACTTATCGTTAATCGAATGTATATCTATTTAATCTGCTTTTCTTGTCTAATAAATATATAT
GTAAAGTACGCTTTTTGTTGAAATTTTTTAAACCTTTGTTTATTTTTTTTTCTTCATTCCGTAACTCTTC
TACCTTCTTTATTTACTTTCTAAAATCCAAATACAAAACATAAAAATAAATAAACACAGAGTAAATTCCC
AAATTATTCCATCATTAAAAGATACGAGGCGCGTGTAAGTTACAGGCAAGCGATCCGTCTAAGAAACCAT
TATTATCATGACATTAACCTATAAAAATAGGCGTATCACGAGGCCCTTTCGTC
